>Addgene plasmid #66447 | NMUR2-Tango | depositor partial sequence | sequence record 113507 | empty Tango
GACGGATCGGGAGATCTCCCGATCCCCTATGGTGCACTCTCAGTACAATCTGCTCTGATGCCGCATAGTT
AAGCCAGTATCTGCTCCCTGCTTGTGTGTTGGAGGTCGCTGAGTAGTGCGCGAGCAAAATTTAAGCTACA
ACAAGGCAAGGCTTGACCGACAATTGCATGAAGAATCTGCTTAGGGTTAGGCGTTTTGCGCTGCTTCGCG
ATGTACGGGCCAGATATACGCGTTGACATTGATTATTGACTAGTTATTAATAGTAATCAATTACGGGGTC
ATTAGTTCATAGCCCATATATGGAGTTCCGCGTTACATAACTTACGGTAAATGGCCCGCCTGGCTGACCG
CCCAACGACCCCCGCCCATTGACGTCAATAATGACGTATGTTCCCATAGTAACGCCAATAGGGACTTTCC
ATTGACGTCAATGGGTGGAGTATTTACGGTAAACTGCCCACTTGGCAGTACATCAAGTGTATCATATGCC
AAGTACGCCCCCTATTGACGTCAATGACGGTAAATGGCCCGCCTGGCATTATGCCCAGTACATGACCTTA
TGGGACTTTCCTACTTGGCAGTACATCTACGTATTAGTCATCGCTATTACCATGGTGATGCGGTTTTGGC
AGTACATCAATGGGCGTGGATAGCGGTTTGACTCACGGGGATTTCCAAGTCTCCACCCCATTGACGTCAA
TGGGAGTTTGTTTTGGCACCAAAATCAACGGGACTTTCCAAAATGTCGTAACAACTCCGCCCCATTGACG
CAAATGGGCGGTAGGCGTGTACGGTGGGAGGTCTATATAAGCAGAGCTCTCTGGCTAACTAGAGAACCCA
CTGCTTACTGGCTTATCGAAATTAATACGACTCACTATAGGGAGACCCAAGCTGGCTAGCGTTTAAACTT
AAGCTTGGTACCGAGCTCGGATCCACTAGTCCAGTGTGGTGGAATTCTGCAGATATCCAGCACAGTGGCG
GCCGCGCCACCATGAAGACGATCATCGCCCTGAGCTACATCTTCTGCCTGGTATTCGCCGACTACAAGGA
CGATGATGACGCCAGCATCGATACCGGTGGACGCACCCCACCCAGCCTGGGTCCCCAAGATGAGTCCTGC
ACCACCGCCAGCTCCTCCCTGGCCAAGGACACTTCATCGACCGGTGAGAACCTGTACTTCCAGCTAAGAT
TAGATAAAAGTAAAGTGATTAACAGCGCATTAGAGCTGCTTAATGAGGTCGGAATCGAAGGTTTAACAAC
CCGTAAACTCGCCCAGAAGCTAGGTGTAGAGCAGCCTACATTGTATTGGCATGTAAAAAATAAGCGGGCT
TTGCTCGACGCCTTAGCCATTGAGATGTTAGATAGGCACCATACTCACTTTTGCCCTTTAGAAGGGGAAA
GCTGGCAAGATTTTTTACGTAATAACGCTAAAAGTTTTAGATGTGCTTTACTAAGTCATCGCGATGGAGC
AAAAGTACATTTAGGTACACGGCCTACAGAAAAACAGTATGAAACTCTCGAAAATCAATTAGCCTTTTTA
TGCCAACAAGGTTTTTCACTAGAGAATGCATTATATGCACTCAGCGCTGTGGGGCATTTTACTTTAGGTT
GCGTATTGGAAGATCAAGAGCATCAAGTCGCTAAAGAAGAAAGGGAAACACCTACTACTGATAGTATGCC
GCCATTATTACGACAAGCTATCGAATTATTTGATCACCAAGGTGCAGAGCCAGCCTTCTTATTCGGCCTT
GAATTGATCATATGCGGATTAGAAAAACAACTTAAATGTGAAAGTGGGTCCGCGTACAGCCGCGCGCGTA
CGAAAAACAATTACGGGTCTACCATCGAGGGCCTGCTCGATCTCCCGGACGACGACGCCCCCGAAGAGGC
GGGGCTGGCGGCTCCGCGCCTGTCCTTTCTCCCCGCGGGACACACGCGCAGACTGTCGACGGCCCCCCCG
ACCGATGTCAGCCTGGGGGACGAGCTCCACTTAGACGGCGAGGACGTGGCGATGGCGCATGCCGACGCGC
TAGACGATTTCGATCTGGACATGTTGGGGGACGGGGATTCCCCGGGTCCGGGATTTACCCCCCACGACTC
CGCCCCCTACGGCGCTCTGGATATGGCCGACTTCGAGTTTGAGCAGATGTTTACCGATGCCCTTGGAATT
GACGAGTACGGTGGGTAGCTCGAGTCTAGAGGGCCCGTTTAAACCCGCTGATCAGCCTCGACTGTGCCTT
CTAGTTGCCAGCCATCTGTTGTTTGCCCCTCCCCCGTGCCTTCCTTGACCCTGGAAGGTGCCACTCCCAC
TGTCCTTTCCTAATAAAATGAGGAAATTGCATCGCATTGTCTGAGTAGGTGTCATTCTATTCTGGGGGGT
GGGGTGGGGCAGGACAGCAAGGGGGAGGATTGGGAAGACAATAGCAGGCATGCTGGGGATGCGGTGGGCT
CTATGGCTTCTGAGGCGGAAAGAACCAGCTGGGGCTCTAGGGGGTATCCCC
[124 nt withheld, positions 2502-2625]
C
[91 nt withheld, positions 2627-2717]
A
[49 nt withheld, positions 2719-2767]
CCTTTGACGTTGGAGTCCACGTTCTTT
[37 nt withheld, positions 2795-2831]
ACCCTATCTCGGTCTATTCTTTTGATTTATAAGGGATTTTGCCGATTTCGGCCTATTGGTTAAAAAATGA
GCTGATTTAACAAAAATTTAACGCGAATTAATTCTGTGGAATGTGTGTCAGTTAGGGTGTGGAAAGTCCC
CAGGCTCCCCAGCAGGCAGAAGTATGCAAAGCATGCATCTCAATTAGTCAGCAACCAGGTGTGGAAAGTC
CCCAGGCTCCCCAGCAGGCAGAAGTATGCAAAGCATGCATCTCAATTAGTCAGCAACCATAGTCCCGCCC
CTAACTCCGCCCATCCCGCCCCTAACTCCGCCCAGTTCCGCCCATTCTCCGCCCCATGGCTGACTAATTT
TTTTTATTTATGCAGAGGCCGAGGCCGCCTCTGCCTCTGAGCTATTCCAGAAGTAGTGAGGAGGCTTTTT
TGGAGGCCTAGGCTTTTGCAAAAAGCTCCCGGGAGCTTGTATATCCATTTTCGGATCTGATCAAGAGACA
GGATGAGGATCGTTTCGCATGATTGAACAAGATGGATTGCACGCAGGTTCTCCGGCCGCTTGGGTGGAGA
GGCTATTCGGCTATGACTGGGCACAACAGACAATCGGCTGCTCTGATGCCGCCGTGTTCCGGCTGTCAGC
GCAGGGGCGCCCGGTTCTTTTTGTCAAGACCGACCTGTCCGGTGCCCTGAATGAACTGCAGGACGAGGCA
GCGCGGCTATCGTGGCTGGCCACGACGGGCGTTCCTTGCGCAGCTGTGCTCGACGTTGTCACTGAAGCGG
GAAGGGACTGGCTGCTATTGGGCGAAGTGCCGGGGCAGGATCTCCTGTCATCTCACCTTGCTCCTGCCGA
GAAAGTATCCATCATGGCTGATGCAATGCGGCGGCTGCATACGCTTGATCCGGCTACCTGCCCATTCGAC
CACCAAGCGAAACATCGCATCGAGCGAGCACGTACTCGGATGGAAGCCGGTCTTGTCGATCAGGATGATC
TGGACGAAGAGCATCAGGGGCTCGCGCCAGCCGAACTGTTCGCCAGGCTCAAGGCGCGCATGCCCGACGG
CGAGGATCTCGTCGTGACCCATGGCGATGCCTGCTTGCCGAATATCATGGTGGAAAATGGCCGCTTTTCT
GGATTCATCGACTGTGGCCGGCTGGGTGTGGCGGACCGCTATCAGGACATAGCGTTGGCTACCCGTGATA
TTGCTGAAGAGCTTGGCGGCGAATGGGCTGACCGCTTCCTCGTGCTTTACGGTATCGCCGCTCCCGATTC
GCAGCGCATCGCCTTCTATCGCCTTCTTGACGAGTTCTTCTGAGCGGGACTCTGGGGTTCGAAATGACCG
ACCAAGCGACGCCCAACCTGCCATCACGAGATTTCGATTCCACCGCCGCCTTCTATGAAAGGTTGGGCTT
CGGAATCGTTTTCCGGGACGCCGGCTGGATGATCCTCCAGCGCGGGGATCTCATGCTGGAGTTCTTCGCC
CACCCCAACTTGTTTATTGCAGCTTATAATGGTTACAAATAAAGCAATAGCATCACAAATTTCACAAATA
AAGCATTTTTTTCACTGCATTCTAGTTGTGGTTTGTCCAAACTCATCAATGTATCTTATCATGTCTGTAT
ACCGTCGACCTCTAGCTAGAGCTTGGCGTAATCATGGTCATAGCTGTTTCCTGTGTGAAATTGTTATCCG
CTCACAATTCCACACAACATACGAGCCGGAAGCATAAAGTGTAAAGCCTGGGGTGCCTAATGAGTGAGCT
AACTCACATTAATTGCGTTGCGCTCACTGCCCGCTTTCCAGTCGGGAAACCTGTCGTGCCAGCTGCATTA
ATGAATCGGCCAACGCGCGGGGAGAGGCGGTTTGCGTATTGGGCGCTCTTCCGCTTCCTCGCTCACTGAC
TCGCTGCGCTCGGTCGTTCGGCTGCGGCGAGCGGTATCAGCTCACTCAAAGGCGGTAATACGGTTATCCA
CAGAATCAGGGGATAACGCAGGAAAGAACATGTGAGCAAAAGGCCAGCAAAAGGCCAGGAACCGTAAAAA
GGCCGCGTTGCTGGCGTTTTTCCATAGGCTCCGCCCCCCTGACGAGCATCACAAAAATCGACGCTCAAGT
CAGAGGTGGCGAAACCCGACAGGACTATAAAGATACCAGGCGTTTCCCCCTGGAAGCTCCCTCGTGCGCT
CTCCTGTTCCGACCCTGCCGCTTACCGGATACCTGTCCGCCTTTCTCCCTTCGGGAAGCGTGGCGCTTTC
TCATAGCTCACGCTGTAGGTATCTCAGTTCGGTGTAGGTCGTTCGCTCCAAGCTGGGCTGTGTGCACGAA
CCCCCCGTTCAGCCCGACCGCTGCGCCTTATCCGGTAACTATCGTCTTGAGTCCAACCCGGTAAGACACG
ACTTATCGCCACTGGCAGCAGCCACTGGTAACAGGATTAGCAGAGCGAGGTATGTAGGCGGTGCTACAGA
GTTCTTGAAGTGGTGGCCTAACTACGGCTACACTAGAAGAACAGTATTTGGTATCTGCGCTCTGCTGAAG
CCAGTTACCTTCGGAAAAAGAGTTGGTAGCTCTTGATCCGGCAAACAAACCACCGCTGGTAGCGGTTTTT
TTGTTTGCAAGCAGCAGATTACGCGCAGAAAAAAAGGATCTCAAGAAGATCCTTTGATCTTTTCTACGGG
GTCTGACGCTCAGTGGAACGAAAACTCACGTTAAGGGATTTTGGTCATGAGATTATCAAAAAGGATCTTC
ACCTAGATCCTTTTAAATTAAAAATGAAGTTTTAAATCAATCTAAAGTATATATGAGTAAACTTGGTCTG
ACAGTTACCAATGCTTAATCAGTGAGGCACCTATCTCAGCGATCTGTCTATTTCGTTCATCCATAGTTGC
CTGACTCCCCGTCGTGTAGATAACTACGATACGGGAGGGCTTACCATCTGGCCCCAGTGCTGCAATGATA
CCGCGAGACCCACGCTCACCGGCTCCAGATTTATCAGCAATAAACCAGCCAGCCGGAAGGGCCGAGCGCA
GAAGTGGTCCTGCAACTTTATCCGCCTCCATCCAGTCTATTAATTGTTGCCGGGAAGCTAGAGTAAGTAG
TTCGCCAGTTAATAGTTTGCGCAACGTTGTTGCCATTGCTACAGGCATCGTGGTGTCACGCTCGTCGTTT
GGTATGGCTTCATTCAGCTCCGGTTCCCAACGATCAAGGCGAGTTACATGATCCCCCATGTTGTGCAAAA
AAGCGGTTAGCTCCTTCGGTCCTCCGATCGTTGTCAGAAGTAAGTTGGCCGCAGTGTTATCACTCATGGT
TATGGCAGCACTGCATAATTCTCTTACTGTCATGCCATCCGTAAGATGCTTTTCTGTGACTGGTGAGTAC
TCAACCAAGTCATTCTGAGAATAGTGTATGCGGCGACCGAGTTGCTCTTGCCCGGCGTCAATACGGGATA
ATACCGCGCCACATAGCAGAACTTTAAAAGTGCTCATCATTGGAAAACGTTCTTCGGGGCGAAAACTCTC
AAGGATCTTACCGCTGTTGAGATCCAGTTCGATGTAACCCACTCGTGCACCCAACTGATCTTCAGCATCT
TTTACTTTCACCAGCGTTTCTGGGTGAGCAAAAACAGGAAGGCAAAATGCCGCAAAAAAGGGAATAAGGG
CGACACGGAAATGTTGAATACTCATACTCTTCCTTTTTCAATATTATTGAAGCATTTATCAGGGTTATTG
TCTCATGAGCGGATACATATTTGAATGTATTTAGAAAAATAAACAAATAGGGGTTCCGCGCACATTTCCC
CGAAAAGTGCCACCTGACGTC
