>Addgene plasmid #66447 | NMUR2-Tango | depositor partial sequence | sequence record 113508 | NMUR2
ATGTCCGGGATGGAAAAACTTCAGAACGCCAGTTGGATTTACCAACAGAAGCTGGAGGATCCTTTCCAGA
AGCACCTGAACTCTACAGAGGAATACCTGGCTTTCCTCTGCGGCCCAAGACGATCCCACTTCTTTTTGCC
CGTGTCAGTCGTGTACGTGCCCATTTTTGTGGTCGGCGTCATAGGGAACGTGCTTGTGTGCCTGGTTATT
CTGCAGCATCAGGCCATGAAAACTCCAACAAATTATTACCTCTTTAGTCTGGCAGTGTCTGATCTGCTCG
TGCTTCTGTTGGGCATGCCTCTGGAGGTATACGAGATGTGGAGAAATTATCCTTTTCTGTTTGGCCCCGT
GGGTTGTTACTTCAAGACTGCTCTTTTTGAGACCGTCTGTTTCGCTTCCATCCTCAGCATAACGACAGTG
TCTGTGGAACGCTATGTCGCCATCCTGCACCCATTTCGAGCTAAGCTGCAATCCACCCGCCGGCGGGCCC
TCAGAATTCTGGGCATCGTGTGGGGCTTCTCAGTTCTGTTTTCCCTGCCAAATACTAGTATTCATGGAAT
TAAATTTCATTACTTTCCTAATGGGTCCCTTGTGCCCGGCTCTGCCACATGCACCGTTATTAAGCCTATG
TGGATCTACAACTTCATTATCCAAGTCACAAGTTTTTTGTTCTACCTGTTGCCGATGACAGTTATATCAG
TACTGTACTACCTCATGGCCCTGCGGCTGAAAAAAGACAAAAGCCTTGAGGCAGATGAGGGGAATGCCAA
CATCCAGCGCCCTTGTCGCAAATCTGTGAACAAGATGCTTTTTGTGTTGGTACTGGTTTTTGCTATTTGC
TGGGCCCCATTCCACATTGACCGGCTGTTTTTTTCTTTTGTCGAGGAATGGTCTGAAAGCCTTGCTGCCG
TGTTCAACCTGGTGCACGTCGTTTCAGGCGTATTCTTTTATCTGTCCTCCGCCGTTAATCCTATAATTTA
CAATCTGCTTAGCAGAAGATTCCAGGCTGCATTCCAGAATGTAATCTCATCATTTCACAAACAGTGGCAT
AGTCAGCACGACCCCCAGCTCCCACCGGCTCAGAGAAATATCTTTCTCACGGAGTGCCACTTCGTGGAAC
TCACCGAAGATATCGGGCCGCAGTTTCCCTGTCAGTCTTCAATGCACAATAGCCACCTGCCTGCCGCCCT
GAGTAGCGAGCAGATGTCCCGGACTAACTATCAGTCCTTCCACTTCAATAAGACG
