>Addgene plasmid #66447 | NMUR2-Tango | addgene partial sequence | sequence record 120471 | CMV-F 5'-CGCAAATGGGCGGTAGGCGTG-3'
GCTCTCTGGCTAACTAGAGAACCCACTGCTTACTGGCTTATCGAAATTAATACGACTCACTATAGGGAGA
CCCAAGCTGGCTAGCGTTTAAACTTAAGCTTGGTACCGAGCTCGGATCCACTAGTCCAGTGTGGTGGAAT
TCTGCAGATATCCAGCACAGTGGCGGCCGCGCCACCATGAAGACGATCATCGCCCTGAGCTACATCTTCT
GCCTGGTATTCGCCGACTACAAGGACGATGATGACGCCAGCATCGATATGTCCGGGATGGAAAAACTTCA
GAACGCCAGTTGGATTTACCAACAGAAGCTGGAGGATCCTTTCCAGAAGCACCTGAACTCTACAGAGGAA
TACCTGGCTTTCCTCTGCGGCCCAAGACGATCCCACTTCTTTTTGCCCGTGTCAGTCGTGTACGTGCCCA
TTTTTGTGGTCGGCGTCATAGGGAACGTGCTTGTGTGCCTGGTTATTCTGCAGCATCAGGCCATGAAAAC
TCCAACAAATTATTACCTCTTTAGTCTGGCAGTGTCTGATCTGCTCGTGCTTCTGTTGGGCATGCCTCTG
GAGGTATACGAGATGTGGAGAAATTATCCTTTTCTGTTTGGCCCCGTGGGTTGTTACTTCAAGACTGCTC
TTTTTGAGACCGTCTGTTTCGCTTCCATCCTCAGCATAACGACAGTGTCTGTGGAACGCTATGTCGCCAT
CCTGCACCCATTTCGAGCTAAGCTGCAATCCACCCGCCGGCGGGCCCTCAGAATTCTGGGCATCGTGTGG
GGCTTCTCAGTTCTGTTTTCCCTGCCAAATACTAGTATTCATGGAATTAAATTTCATTACTTTCCTAATG
GGTCCCTTGTGCCCGGCTCTGCCACATGCACCGTTATTAAGCCTATGTGGATCTACAACTTCATTATCCA
AGTCACAAGTTTTTTGTTCTACCTGTTGCCGA
