>Addgene plasmid #66447 | NMUR2-Tango | addgene partial sequence | sequence record 120472 | Tet-R 5'-GGCGAGTTTACGGGTTGTTA-3'
GCTCTAATGCGCTGTTAATCACTTTACTTTTATCTAATCTTAGCTGGAAGTACAGGTTCTCACCGGTCGA
TGAAGTGTCCTTGGCCAGGGAGGAGCTGGCGGTGGTGCAGGACTCATCTTGGGGACCCAGGCTGGGTGGG
GTGCGTCCACCGGTATCGATCGTCTTATTGAAGTGGAAGGACTGATAGTTAGTCCGGGACATCTGCTCGC
TACTCAGGGCGGCAGGCAGGTGGCTATTGTGCATTGAAGACTGACAGGGAAACTGCGGCCCGATATCTTC
GGTGAGTTCCACGAAGTGGCACTCCGTGAGAAAGATATTTCTCTGAGCCGGTGGGAGCTGGGGGTCGTGC
TGACTATGCCACTGTTTGTGAAATGATGAGATTACATTCTGGAATGCAGCCTGGAATCTTCTGCTAAGCA
GATTGTAAATTATAGGATTAACGGCGGAGGACAGATAAAAGAATACGCCTGAAACGACGTGCACCAGGTT
GAACACGGCAGCAAGGCTTTCAGACCATTCCTCGACAAAAGAAAAAAACAGCCGGTCAATGTGGAATGGG
GCCCAGCAAATAGCAAAAACCAGTACCAACACAAAAAGCATCTTGTTCACAGATTTGCGACAAGGGCGCT
GGATGTTGGCATTCCCCTCATCTGCCTCAAGGCTTTTGTCTTTTTTCAGCCGCAGGGCCATGAGGTAGTA
CAGTACTGATATAACTGTCATCGGCAACAGGTAGAACAAAAAACTTGTGACTTGGATAATGAAGTTGTAG
ATCCACATAGGCTTAATAACGGTGCATGTGGCAGAGCCGGGCACAAGGGACCCATTAGGAAAGTAATGAA
ATTTAATTCCATGAATACTAGTATTTGGCAGGGAAAACAGAACTGAGAAGCCCCACACGATGCCCAGAAT
TCTGAGGGCCCGCCGGCGGGTGGATTGCAGCTTAGCTCGAAATGGGTGCAGGATGGCGACATA
