[The description below was written by a language model from this plasmid's Addgene catalogue record.]
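Description:
NMUR2-Tango is a mammalian expression plasmid from the PRESTO-Tango collection, a resource for screening G protein-coupled receptors in parallel through a transcriptional readout of arrestin recruitment. It is built on the "empty Tango" backbone (about 6.6 kb without insert), which was derived from pcDNA3.1(+). The plasmid is propagated in E. coli at high copy under ampicillin selection. A neomycin resistance marker allows G418 selection in transfected mammalian cells.

The payload is the human NMUR2 coding sequence (about 1.2 kb), which encodes neuromedin U receptor 2. It is expressed from the CMV promoter with an N-terminal FLAG tag supplied by the backbone, which can be used to detect the receptor. The insert was cloned with NotI at the 5′ end, and that site is retained. The 3′ site is nominally XhoI, but the depositor notes that most vectors in this series carry an XbaI site downstream of the tTA sequence rather than XhoI, so the site actually present in a given plasmid should be confirmed by sequencing.

That comment, together with the stated purpose, indicates that the receptor is fused at its C terminus to the tTA transcriptional activator. In the general Tango design, agonist-driven arrestin translocation to the receptor releases the transcription factor, which then drives a reporter gene. The record itself does not list the linker, the protease cleavage site or any other module between the receptor and tTA.

The construct is intended for ligand screening and pharmacological profiling of NMUR2. It was generated under a programme that develops research tools for understudied members of commonly drug-targeted protein families.
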