Addgene plasmid #66447: NMUR2-Tango
Purpose: Expression of G protein-coupled receptors for PRESTO-Tango: parallel receptorome expression and screening via transcriptional output, with transcriptional activation following arrestin translocation
Depositing lab: Bryan Roth. Depositing organization: University of North Carolina at Chapel Hill. Publication: PRESTO-Tango as an open-source resource for interrogation of the druggable human GPCRome. Kroeze WK, Sassano MF, Huang XP, Lansu K, McCorvy JD, Giguere PM, Sciaky N, Roth BL. Nat Struct Mol Biol. 2015 May;22(5):362-9. doi: 10.1038/nsmb.3014. Epub 2015 Apr 20. PubMed 25895059.
Backbone
  Vector backbone: empty Tango
  Backbone size w/o insert (bp): 6632
  Vector type: Mammalian Expression
  Selectable markers: Neomycin (select with G418)
Growth in bacteria
  Bacterial resistance: Ampicillin, 100 μg/mL
  Growth temperature: 37°C
  Growth strain: DH5alpha
  Copy number: High Copy
Gene/Insert
  Gene/Insert name: NMUR2
  Species: H. sapiens (human)
  Insert size (bp): 1245
  Entrez Gene: NMUR2 (a.k.a. FM-4, FM4, NMU-R2, NMU2R, TGR-1, TGR1)
  Promoter: CMV
  Tag / fusion protein: FLAG (N terminal on backbone)
  Cloning method: Restriction Enzyme; 5′ cloning site NotI (not destroyed); 3′ cloning site XhoI (unknown if destroyed)
  Sequencing primers: 5′ CMV-F; 3′ Tet-R
Terms and licenses: Academic/Nonprofit Terms; Industry Terms: Not Available to Industry
Depositor comments: Please note: Most of the PRESTO-Tango vectors do not contain the XhoI cut site downstream of the tTA sequence and instead carry an XbaI site. If you need to perform an XhoI digest we recommend sequencing with a forward primer at the C-terminus of tTA to determine which of the two sites is present. Suggested primer: 5-gagctccacttagacggcgagg-3. Original backbone was pcDNA3.1(+). These plasmids were generated as part of the Illuminating the Druggable Genome (IDG) program sponsored by the NIH Common Fund. The goal of this program is to identify, gather, and distribute information and resources for proteins that currently are not well-studied yet belong to commonly drug-targeted protein families: protein kinases, non-olfactory G-protein coupled receptors (GPCRs), and ion channels. The IDG program is designed to develop fundamental research tools for understudied proteins, elucidate their function, and disseminate the IDG-related resources and data to the greater scientific community.
How to cite: NMUR2-Tango was a gift from Bryan Roth (Addgene plasmid # 66447 ; http://n2t.net/addgene:66447 ; RRID:Addgene_66447)
